Addgene plasmid #178435: pcdna3.1_mouseST6galI
Purpose: murine St6gal1 expression plasmid
Depositing lab: Deborah Fass. Depositing organization: Weizmann Institute of Science. Publication: The disulfide catalyst QSOX1 maintains the colon mucosal barrier by regulating Golgi glycosyltransferases. Ilani T, Reznik N, Yeshaya N, Feldman T, Vilela P, Lansky Z, Javitt G, Shemesh M, Brenner O, Elkis Y, Varsano N, Jaramillo AM, Evans CM, Fass D. EMBO J. 2022 Oct 17:e111869. doi: 10.15252/embj.2022111869. PubMed 36245281.
Backbone
  Vector backbone: pcDNA3.1
  Vector type: Mammalian Expression
Growth in bacteria
  Bacterial resistance: Ampicillin, 100 μg/mL
  Growth temperature: 37°C
  Growth strain: DH5alpha
  Copy number: High Copy
Gene/Insert
  Gene/Insert name: St6gal1 (alt name: ST6 Beta-Galactoside Alpha-2,6-Sialyltransferase 1)
  Species: M. musculus (mouse)
  Mutation: Coding sequnce for amino acids 85-403
  GenBank ID: 20440 NP_001239434.1
  Entrez Gene: St6gal1 (a.k.a. AW742324, Siat1, St6Gal-I, St6gal, St6galI)
  Promoter: CMV
  Tag / fusion protein: 6xHIS-TEV Cleavage Site (N terminal on insert)
  Cloning method: Ligation Independent Cloning
  Sequencing primers: 5′ GAATCTCTATTTCCAGGGAGGTAAGCCACAGCCCTCCTTGCAGG; 3′ GTGCTGGATATCTGCAGAATTCTCAACAGCGATTGTTCCGGAAGCC
Terms and licenses: Academic/Nonprofit Terms; Industry Terms: Not Available to Industry
How to cite: pcdna3.1_mouseST6galI was a gift from Deborah Fass (Addgene plasmid # 178435 ; http://n2t.net/addgene:178435 ; RRID:Addgene_178435)
