[The description below was written by a language model from this plasmid's Addgene catalogue record and pLannotate feature annotations shown in this document.]
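Description:
pcdna3.1_mouseST6galI is a 6.5 kb mammalian expression plasmid built on the pcDNA3.1 backbone for producing a truncated form of mouse St6gal1 (ST6 beta-galactoside alpha-2,6-sialyltransferase 1), the enzyme that transfers sialic acid from CMP-sialic acid onto galactose-containing acceptors. The insert encodes amino acids 85–403 only, so the N-terminal portion of the native protein is absent, and it carries an N-terminal 6xHis tag followed by a TEV protease cleavage site, allowing affinity purification and subsequent tag removal. The annotated St6gal1 coding fragment begins roughly 200 nt downstream of the T7 promoter. That gap presumably holds the start codon and the tag and cleavage site, but the feature table does not annotate it, and the record does not say whether a secretion signal or other leader is included there.

Transcription is driven by the human CMV immediate-early enhancer and promoter and terminated by the bovine growth hormone polyadenylation signal; a T7 promoter lies just upstream of the insert. A separate SV40 early promoter–neomycin phosphotransferase–SV40 poly(A) cassette offers G418 selection of stably transfected mammalian cells. In E. coli the plasmid is maintained at high copy from a ColE1/pUC-type origin with ampicillin selection through the β-lactamase gene, and an f1 origin is also present. Small fragment hits in the table (HIV-1 LTR, ble, lacI, bom) appear to be backbone remnants or partial annotation matches rather than functional parts. The construct was deposited with a study of how the disulfide catalyst QSOX1 regulates Golgi glycosyltransferases in the colon mucosal barrier.
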