Features (pLannotate 1.2.2; 20 found; start..end, strand, type, name):
     78..130     -  misc_feature   bom (fragment): basis of mobility region from pBR322
    285..664     +  enhancer       CMV enhancer: human cytomegalovirus immediate early enhancer
    665..868     +  promoter       CMV promoter: human cytomegalovirus (CMV) immediate early promoter
    864..897     +  LTR            5' LTR (truncated) (fragment): truncated 5' long terminal repeat (LTR) from HIV-1
    913..931     +  promoter       T7 promoter: promoter for bacteriophage T7 RNA polymerase
   1126..2082    +  CDS            St6gal1 (fragment): SIAT1_MOUSE - Also known as Siat1. Experimental evidence at protein level: Swiss-Prot protein existence level 1. Transfers sialic acid from CMP-sialic acid to galactose- containing acceptor substrates. From Mus musculus (Mouse).
   2162..2386    +  polyA_signal   bGH poly(A) signal: bovine growth hormone polyadenylation signal
   2390..2411    +  promoter       SV40 promoter (fragment): SV40 enhancer and early promoter
   2432..2860    +  rep_origin     f1 ori (sequence partly withheld): f1 bacteriophage origin of replication; arrow indicates direction of (+) strand synthesis
   2874..3203    +  promoter       SV40 promoter: SV40 enhancer and early promoter
   3270..4061    +  CDS            neo: KKA2_KLEPN - Also known as kan, nptII. Experimental evidence at protein level: Swiss-Prot protein existence level 1. Resistance to kanamycin, neomycin, paromomycin, ribostamycin, butirosin and gentamicin B. From Klebsiella pneumoniae.
   4085..4243    +  CDS            ble (fragment): BLE_KLEPN - Experimental evidence at protein level: Swiss-Prot protein existence level 1. Binding protein with a strong affinity to the bleomycin family of antibiotics. Binds to CL990; an antimitotic-antibiotic compound. From Klebsiella pneumoniae.
   4238..4359    +  polyA_signal   SV40 poly(A) signal: SV40 polyadenylation signal
   4432..4448    -  protein_bind   lac operator: The lac repressor binds to the lac operator to inhibit transcription in E. coli. This inhibition can be relieved by adding lactose or isopropyl-β-D-thiogalactopyranoside (IPTG). lac repressor encoded by lacI
   4456..4486    -  promoter       lac promoter: promoter for the E. coli lac operon
   4501..4522    -  protein_bind   CAP binding site: CAP binding activates transcription in the presence of cAMP. E. coli catabolite activator protein
   4535..4627    -  CDS            lacI (fragment): lac repressor; lacI; The lac repressor binds to the lac operator to inhibit transcription in E. coli. This inhibition can be relieved by adding lactose or isopropyl-β-D-thiogalactopyranoside (IPTG).
   4810..5398    -  rep_origin     ori: high-copy-number ColE1/pMB1/pBR322/pUC origin of replication
   5569..6429    -  CDS            AmpR: β-lactamase; bla; confers resistance to ampicillin, carbenicillin, and related antibiotics
   6430..19      -  promoter       AmpR promoter (across the origin): bla
>Addgene plasmid #178435 | pcdna3.1_mouseST6galI | addgene full sequence | sequence record 350555 | Addgene NGS Result
AACAAATAGGGGTTCCGCGCACATTTCCCCGAAAAGTGCCACCTGACGTCGACGGATCGGGAGATCTCCC
GATCCCCTATGGTGCACTCTCAGTACAATCTGCTCTGATGCCGCATAGTTAAGCCAGTATCTGCTCCCTG
CTTGTGTGTTGGAGGTCGCTGAGTAGTGCGCGAGCAAAATTTAAGCTACAACAAGGCAAGGCTTGACCGA
CAATTGCATGAAGAATCTGCTTAGGGTTAGGCGTTTTGCGCTGCTTCGCGATGTACGGGCCAGATATACG
CGTTGACATTGATTATTGACTAGTTATTAATAGTAATCAATTACGGGGTCATTAGTTCATAGCCCATATA
TGGAGTTCCGCGTTACATAACTTACGGTAAATGGCCCGCCTGGCTGACCGCCCAACGACCCCCGCCCATT
GACGTCAATAATGACGTATGTTCCCATAGTAACGCCAATAGGGACTTTCCATTGACGTCAATGGGTGGAG
TATTTACGGTAAACTGCCCACTTGGCAGTACATCAAGTGTATCATATGCCAAGTACGCCCCCTATTGACG
TCAATGACGGTAAATGGCCCGCCTGGCATTATGCCCAGTACATGACCTTATGGGACTTTCCTACTTGGCA
GTACATCTACGTATTAGTCATCGCTATTACCATGGTGATGCGGTTTTGGCAGTACATCAATGGGCGTGGA
TAGCGGTTTGACTCACGGGGATTTCCAAGTCTCCACCCCATTGACGTCAATGGGAGTTTGTTTTGGCACC
AAAATCAACGGGACTTTCCAAAATGTCGTAACAACTCCGCCCCATTGACGCAAATGGGCGGTAGGCGTGT
ACGGTGGGAGGTCTATATAAGCAGAGCTCTCTGGCTAACTAGAGAACCCACTGCTTACTGGCTTATCGAA
ATTAATACGACTCACTATAGGGAGACCCAAGCTGGCTAGCGTTTAAACTTAAGCTTGGTACCGAGCTCGG
ATCCATGAGGAGGTGCAACAGCGGCTCCGGGCCGCCGCCGTCGCTGCTGCTGCTGTTGCTGTGGCTGCTC
GCGGTTCCCGGCGCTAACGCGGCCCCGCAGGGTCATCATCATCACCATCACGAGAATCTCTATTTCCAGG
GAGGTAAGCCACAGCCCTCCTTGCAGGTGTGGGACAAGGACTCCACATACTCAAAACTTAACCCCAGGCT
GCTGAAGATCTGGAGGAACTATCTGAACATGAATAAATATAAAGTGTCCTACAAGGGGCCGGGACCAGGA
GTCAAGTTCAGCGTAGAGGCGCTGCGCTGCCACCTTCGAGACCACGTGAATGTGTCTATGATAGAGGCCA
CAGATTTTCCCTTCAACACCACTGAATGGGAGGGTTACCTGCCCAAGGAGAACTTCAGAACCAAGGCTGG
GCCTTGGCATAAGTGTGCCGTCGTGTCTTCTGCAGGATCTCTGAAGAACTCCCAGCTGGGTCGAGAGATT
GATAATCATGATGCGGTCCTGAGGTTTAATGGGGCACCTACAGACAACTTCCAACAGGATGTGGGCACAA
AAACTACCATCCGCCTAGTGAACTCTCAGTTAGTCACCACAGAAAAGCGCTTCCTGAAGGACAGTTTGTA
CACCGAAGGAATCCTGATTCTGTGGGACCCATCTGTGTATCATGCAGACATTCCGCAGTGGTATCAGAAG
CCAGACTACAACTTCTTCGAAACCTATAAGAGTTACCGAAGGCTTCACCCCAGCCAGCCTTTTTACATCC
TCAAGCCCCAGATGCCATGGGAACTATGGGACATCATTCAGGAAATCTCTCCAGATCTGATTCAGCCGAA
TCCCCCATCCTCCGGCATGCTGGGTATCATCATTATGATGACGCTGTGTGACCAAGTTGATATTTACGAG
TTCCTCCCATCCAAGCGCAAGACAGATGTGTGCTACTATCACCAGAAGTTCTTTGACAGCGCCTGCACGA
TGGGTGCCTACCATCCGCTCCTCTTCGAGAAGAATATGGTGAAGCATCTCAATGAGGGAACAGATGAAGA
CATTTATTTGTTTGGGAAAGCTACCCTGTCTGGCTTCCGGAACAATCGCTGTTGAGAATTCTGCAGATAT
CCAGCACAGTGGCGGCCGCTCGAGTCTAGAGGGCCCGTTTAAACCCGCTGATCAGCCTCGACTGTGCCTT
CTAGTTGCCAGCCATCTGTTGTTTGCCCCTCCCCCGTGCCTTCCTTGACCCTGGAAGGTGCCACTCCCAC
TGTCCTTTCCTAATAAAATGAGGAAATTGCATCGCATTGTCTGAGTAGGTGTCATTCTATTCTGGGGGGT
GGGGTGGGGCAGGACAGCAAGGGGGAGGATTGGGAAGACAATAGCAGGCATGCTGGGGATGCGGTGGGCT
CTATGGCTTCTGAGGCGGAAAGAACCAGCTGGGGCTCTAGGGGGTATCCCC
[124 nt withheld, positions 2432-2555]
C
[91 nt withheld, positions 2557-2647]
A
[49 nt withheld, positions 2649-2697]
CCTTTGACGTTGGAGTCCACGTTCTTT
[37 nt withheld, positions 2725-2761]
ACCCTATCTCGGTCTATTCTTTTGATTTATAAGGGATTTTGCCGATTTCGGCCTATTGGTTAAAAAATGA
GCTGATTTAACAAAAATTTAACGCGAATTAATTCTGTGGAATGTGTGTCAGTTAGGGTGTGGAAAGTCCC
CAGGCTCCCCAGCAGGCAGAAGTATGCAAAGCATGCATCTCAATTAGTCAGCAACCAGGTGTGGAAAGTC
CCCAGGCTCCCCAGCAGGCAGAAGTATGCAAAGCATGCATCTCAATTAGTCAGCAACCATAGTCCCGCCC
CTAACTCCGCCCATCCCGCCCCTAACTCCGCCCAGTTCCGCCCATTCTCCGCCCCATGGCTGACTAATTT
TTTTTATTTATGCAGAGGCCGAGGCCGCCTCTGCCTCTGAGCTATTCCAGAAGTAGTGAGGAGGCTTTTT
TGGAGGCCTAGGCTTTTGCAAAAAGCTCCCGGGAGCTTGTATATCCATTTTCGGATCTGATCAAGAGACA
GGATGAGGATCGTTTCGCATGATTGAACAAGATGGATTGCACGCAGGTTCTCCGGCCGCTTGGGTGGAGA
GGCTATTCGGCTATGACTGGGCACAACAGACAATCGGCTGCTCTGATGCCGCCGTGTTCCGGCTGTCAGC
GCAGGGGCGCCCGGTTCTTTTTGTCAAGACCGACCTGTCCGGTGCCCTGAATGAACTGCAGGACGAGGCA
GCGCGGCTATCGTGGCTGGCCACGACGGGCGTTCCTTGCGCAGCTGTGCTCGACGTTGTCACTGAAGCGG
GAAGGGACTGGCTGCTATTGGGCGAAGTGCCGGGGCAGGATCTCCTGTCATCTCACCTTGCTCCTGCCGA
GAAAGTATCCATCATGGCTGATGCAATGCGGCGGCTGCATACGCTTGATCCGGCTACCTGCCCATTCGAC
CACCAAGCGAAACATCGCATCGAGCGAGCACGTACTCGGATGGAAGCCGGTCTTGTCGATCAGGATGATC
TGGACGAAGAGCATCAGGGGCTCGCGCCAGCCGAACTGTTCGCCAGGCTCAAGGCGCGCATGCCCGACGG
CGAGGATCTCGTCGTGACCCATGGCGATGCCTGCTTGCCGAATATCATGGTGGAAAATGGCCGCTTTTCT
GGATTCATCGACTGTGGCCGGCTGGGTGTGGCGGACCGCTATCAGGACATAGCGTTGGCTACCCGTGATA
TTGCTGAAGAGCTTGGCGGCGAATGGGCTGACCGCTTCCTCGTGCTTTACGGTATCGCCGCTCCCGATTC
GCAGCGCATCGCCTTCTATCGCCTTCTTGACGAGTTCTTCTGAGCGGGACTCTGGGGTTCGAAATGACCG
ACCAAGCGACGCCCAACCTGCCATCACGAGATTTCGATTCCACCGCCGCCTTCTATGAAAGGTTGGGCTT
CGGAATCGTTTTCCGGGACGCCGGCTGGATGATCCTCCAGCGCGGGGATCTCATGCTGGAGTTCTTCGCC
CACCCCAACTTGTTTATTGCAGCTTATAATGGTTACAAATAAAGCAATAGCATCACAAATTTCACAAATA
AAGCATTTTTTTCACTGCATTCTAGTTGTGGTTTGTCCAAACTCATCAATGTATCTTATCATGTCTGTAT
ACCGTCGACCTCTAGCTAGAGCTTGGCGTAATCATGGTCATAGCTGTTTCCTGTGTGAAATTGTTATCCG
CTCACAATTCCACACAACATACGAGCCGGAAGCATAAAGTGTAAAGCCTGGGGTGCCTAATGAGTGAGCT
AACTCACATTAATTGCGTTGCGCTCACTGCCCGCTTTCCAGTCGGGAAACCTGTCGTGCCAGCTGCATTA
ATGAATCGGCCAACGCGCGGGGAGAGGCGGTTTGCGTATTGGGCGCTCTTCCGCTTCCTCGCTCACTGAC
TCGCTGCGCTCGGTCGTTCGGCTGCGGCGAGCGGTATCAGCTCACTCAAAGGCGGTAATACGGTTATCCA
CAGAATCAGGGGATAACGCAGGAAAGAACATGTGAGCAAAAGGCCAGCAAAAGGCCAGGAACCGTAAAAA
GGCCGCGTTGCTGGCGTTTTTCCATAGGCTCCGCCCCCCTGACGAGCATCACAAAAATCGACGCTCAAGT
CAGAGGTGGCGAAACCCGACAGGACTATAAAGATACCAGGCGTTTCCCCCTGGAAGCTCCCTCGTGCGCT
CTCCTGTTCCGACCCTGCCGCTTACCGGATACCTGTCCGCCTTTCTCCCTTCGGGAAGCGTGGCGCTTTC
TCATAGCTCACGCTGTAGGTATCTCAGTTCGGTGTAGGTCGTTCGCTCCAAGCTGGGCTGTGTGCACGAA
CCCCCCGTTCAGCCCGACCGCTGCGCCTTATCCGGTAACTATCGTCTTGAGTCCAACCCGGTAAGACACG
ACTTATCGCCACTGGCAGCAGCCACTGGTAACAGGATTAGCAGAGCGAGGTATGTAGGCGGTGCTACAGA
GTTCTTGAAGTGGTGGCCTAACTACGGCTACACTAGAAGAACAGTATTTGGTATCTGCGCTCTGCTGAAG
CCAGTTACCTTCGGAAAAAGAGTTGGTAGCTCTTGATCCGGCAAACAAACCACCGCTGGTAGCGGTGGTT
TTTTTGTTTGCAAGCAGCAGATTACGCGCAGAAAAAAAGGATCTCAAGAAGATCCTTTGATCTTTTCTAC
GGGGTCTGACGCTCAGTGGAACGAAAACTCACGTTAAGGGATTTTGGTCATGAGATTATCAAAAAGGATC
TTCACCTAGATCCTTTTAAATTAAAAATGAAGTTTTAAATCAATCTAAAGTATATATGAGTAAACTTGGT
CTGACAGTTACCAATGCTTAATCAGTGAGGCACCTATCTCAGCGATCTGTCTATTTCGTTCATCCATAGT
TGCCTGACTCCCCGTCGTGTAGATAACTACGATACGGGAGGGCTTACCATCTGGCCCCAGTGCTGCAATG
ATACCGCGAGACCCACGCTCACCGGCTCCAGATTTATCAGCAATAAACCAGCCAGCCGGAAGGGCCGAGC
GCAGAAGTGGTCCTGCAACTTTATCCGCCTCCATCCAGTCTATTAATTGTTGCCGGGAAGCTAGAGTAAG
TAGTTCGCCAGTTAATAGTTTGCGCAACGTTGTTGCCATTGCTACAGGCATCGTGGTGTCACGCTCGTCG
TTTGGTATGGCTTCATTCAGCTCCGGTTCCCAACGATCAAGGCGAGTTACATGATCCCCCATGTTGTGCA
AAAAAGCGGTTAGCTCCTTCGGTCCTCCGATCGTTGTCAGAAGTAAGTTGGCCGCAGTGTTATCACTCAT
GGTTATGGCAGCACTGCATAATTCTCTTACTGTCATGCCATCCGTAAGATGCTTTTCTGTGACTGGTGAG
TACTCAACCAAGTCATTCTGAGAATAGTGTATGCGGCGACCGAGTTGCTCTTGCCCGGCGTCAATACGGG
ATAATACCGCGCCACATAGCAGAACTTTAAAAGTGCTCATCATTGGAAAACGTTCTTCGGGGCGAAAACT
CTCAAGGATCTTACCGCTGTTGAGATCCAGTTCGATGTAACCCACTCGTGCACCCAACTGATCTTCAGCA
TCTTTTACTTTCACCAGCGTTTCTGGGTGAGCAAAAACAGGAAGGCAAAATGCCGCAAAAAAGGGAATAA
GGGCGACACGGAAATGTTGAATACTCATACTCTTCCTTTTTCAATATTATTGAAGCATTTATCAGGGTTA
TTGTCTCATGAGCGGATACATATTTGAATGTATTTAGAAAAATA
